Addgene plasmid #109519: actc1b-mKate2-Dnm2a
Purpose: Muscle specific zebrafish expression of mKate2 fused to Dynamin2a
Depositing lab: Rob Parton. Depositing organization: University of Queensland, Institute for Molecular Bioscience. Publication: In vivo cell biological screening identifies an endocytic capture mechanism for T-tubule formation. Hall TE, Martel N, Ariotti N, Xiong Z, Lo HP, Ferguson C, Rae J, Lim YW, Parton RG. Nat Commun. 2020 Jul 24;11(1):3711. doi: 10.1038/s41467-020-17486-w. PubMed 32709891.
Backbone
  Vector backbone: pDEST-actc1b-mKate2-ccdb
  Vector type: Zebrafish plasmids
Growth in bacteria
  Bacterial resistance: Ampicillin, 100 μg/mL
  Growth temperature: 37°C
  Growth strain: DH5alpha
  Copy number: High Copy
Gene/Insert
  Gene/Insert name: Dnm2a
  Species: D. rerio (zebrafish)
  Entrez Gene: dnm2a (a.k.a. dnm2, zgc:114072)
  Tag / fusion protein: mKate2 (N terminal on insert)
  Cloning method: Gateway Cloning
Terms and licenses: Academic/Nonprofit Terms; Industry Terms: Not Available to Industry
How to cite: actc1b-mKate2-Dnm2a was a gift from Rob Parton (Addgene plasmid # 109519 ; http://n2t.net/addgene:109519 ; RRID:Addgene_109519)
