[The description below was written by a language model from this plasmid's Addgene catalogue record and pLannotate feature annotations shown in this document.]
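Description:
actc1b-mKate2-Dnm2a is an 11.2 kb zebrafish expression plasmid made by Gateway recombination into the destination vector pDEST-actc1b-mKate2-ccdb, in which the ccdB counterselection cassette has been replaced by the zebrafish dynamin 2a (dnm2a) coding sequence. It is maintained in E. coli as a high-copy plasmid through a ColE1/pUC-type origin and is selected with ampicillin via the β-lactamase gene. A partial M13/f1 origin, lac promoter/operator remnants, a T3 promoter and a fragment of the pBluescript polylinker are carried over from the cloning backbone.

The payload is a single fusion reading frame. The monomeric red fluorescent protein mKate2 lies between attB1 and attB2 sites and is followed directly by the Dnm2a open reading frame, which the automated annotation recognised by homology to rat dynamin 2. mKate2 therefore sits at the N terminus of the dynamin. An SV40 polyadenylation signal is annotated downstream of the fusion. According to the catalogue entry, expression is driven by the actc1b (alpha-cardiac actin 1b) promoter, which confers muscle-specific expression. This promoter is not annotated in the feature table, but the roughly 4 kb unannotated stretch between the attB4 site and attB1 is where it would be expected. A short match to medaka tyrosinase next to the M13 origin fragment may reflect transposon-arm sequence of the kind found in Tol2-based zebrafish vectors, but the record does not name any transposon element.

The construct is intended for muscle-specific expression of fluorescently labelled Dynamin 2a in zebrafish, allowing live imaging of its localisation in muscle fibres. It was deposited with a study that screened candidate proteins in vivo for roles in T-tubule formation.
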