Features (pLannotate 1.2.2; 19 found; start..end, strand, type, name):
      2..22      +  protein_bind   attB1: mutant version of attB; core recombination site for the Gateway® BP reaction BP Clonase™
     32..727     +  CDS            mKate2: mKate2 is a basic (constitutively fluorescent) red fluorescent protein published in 2009, derived from Entacmaea quadricolor. It is reported to be a rapidly-maturing monomer with moderate acid sensitivity.
    732..752     -  protein_bind   attB2: mutant version of attB; core recombination site for the Gateway® BP reaction BP Clonase™
    755..3013    +  CDS            Dnm2 (fragment): DYN2_RAT - Also known as Dyn2. Experimental evidence at protein level: Swiss-Prot protein existence level 1. Microtubule-associated force-producing protein involved in producing microtubule bundles and able to bind and hydrolyze GTP. Plays a role in the regulation of neuron morphology, axon growth and formation of neuronal growth cones (PubMed:21210813). Plays an important role in vesicular trafficking processes, in particular endocytosis (PubMed:19995918). Involved in cytokinesis (PubMed:21195118). Regulates maturation of apoptotic cell corpse- containing phagosomes by recruiting PIK3C3 to th
   3044..3064    +  CDS            lacZα (fragment): LacZα fragment of β-galactosidase; lacZ fragment
   3080..3214    -  polyA_signal   SV40 poly(A) signal: SV40 polyadenylation signal
   3237..3320    -  CDS            large T antigen (fragment): large T antigen from SV40 (simian virus 40)
   3886..3926    -  misc_feature   MCS (fragment): pBluescript multiple cloning site
   3939..3957    -  promoter       T3 promoter: promoter for bacteriophage T3 RNA polymerase
   4000..4022    -  protein_bind   lac operator (fragment): The lac repressor binds to the lac operator to inhibit transcription in E. coli. This inhibition can be relieved by adding lactose or isopropyl-β-D-thiogalactopyranoside (IPTG). lac repressor encoded by lacI
   4026..4056    -  promoter       lac promoter: promoter for the E. coli lac operon
   4071..4092    -  protein_bind   CAP binding site: CAP binding activates transcription in the presence of cAMP. E. coli catabolite activator protein
   4105..4197    -  CDS            lacI (fragment): lac repressor; lacI; The lac repressor binds to the lac operator to inhibit transcription in E. coli. This inhibition can be relieved by adding lactose or isopropyl-β-D-thiogalactopyranoside (IPTG).
   4380..4968    -  rep_origin     ori: high-copy-number ColE1/pMB1/pBR322/pUC origin of replication
   5139..5999    -  CDS            AmpR: β-lactamase; bla; confers resistance to ampicillin, carbenicillin, and related antibiotics
   6000..6104    -  promoter       AmpR promoter: bla
   6130..6351    -  rep_origin     M13 ori (fragment) (sequence partly withheld): M13 bacteriophage origin of replication; arrow indicates direction of (+) strand synthesis
   6351..6638    +  CDS            tyr (fragment) (sequence partly withheld): TYRO_ORYLA - Also known as tyro. Experimental evidence at transcript level: Swiss-Prot protein existence level 2. This is a copper-containing oxidase that functions in the formation of pigments such as melanins and other polyphenolic compounds. From Oryzias latipes (Japanese rice fish) (Japanese killifish).
   7220..7240    +  protein_bind   attB4: mutant version of attB; core recombination site for the Gateway® BP reaction BP Clonase™
>Addgene plasmid #109519 | actc1b-mKate2-Dnm2a | addgene full sequence | sequence record 224845 | Addgene NGS Result
GCAAGTTTGTACAAAAAAGCAGGCTGCCACCATGGTGAGCGAGCTGATTAAGGAGAACATGCACATGAAG
CTGTACATGGAGGGCACCGTGAACAACCACCACTTCAAGTGCACATCCGAGGGCGAAGGCAAGCCCTACG
AGGGCACCCAGACCATGAGAATCAAGGCGGTCGAGGGCGGCCCTCTCCCCTTCGCCTTCGACATCCTGGC
TACCAGCTTCATGTACGGCAGCAAAACCTTCATCAACCACACCCAGGGCATCCCCGACTTCTTTAAGCAG
TCCTTCCCCGAGGGCTTCACATGGGAGAGAGTCACCACATACGAAGACGGGGGCGTGCTGACCGCTACCC
AGGACACCAGCCTCCAGGACGGCTGCCTCATCTACAACGTCAAGATCAGAGGGGTGAACTTCCCATCCAA
CGGCCCTGTGATGCAGAAGAAAACACTCGGCTGGGAGGCCTCCACCGAGACCCTGTACCCCGCTGACGGC
GGCCTGGAAGGCAGAGCCGACATGGCCCTGAAGCTCGTGGGCGGGGGCCACCTGATCTGCAACTTGAAGA
CCACATACAGATCCAAGAAACCCGCTAAGAACCTCAAGATGCCCGGCGTCTACTATGTGGACAGAAGACT
GGAAAGAATCAAGGAGGCCGACAAAGAGACCTACGTCGAGCAGCACGAGGTGGCTGTGGCCAGATACTGC
GACCTCCCTAGCAAACTGGGGCACAGAGACCCAGCTTTCTTGTACAAAGTGGCTGGCAACCGGGGGATGG
AGGAATTGATCCCCCTGATCAATAAACTCCAAGATGCTTTCAGCTCCATTGGCCAAAGTTGTAACCTGGA
TCTGCCGCAGATAGCAGTTGTCGGAGGACAGAGCGCCGGAAAAAGCTCCGTGCTGGAAAATTTCGTCGGC
AGGGATTTCCTTCCGCGAGGCTCAGGCATCGTCACCCGCAGGCCTCTCATTCTGCAGCTAGTAAACAACA
AAGCCGAATATGCAGAGTTCCTACACTGCAAAGGGAGGAAGTTCGTGGACTTTGATGAAGTCCGGCAGGA
GATTGAAGCAGAAACCGACAGGATTACAGGCTCCAATAAGGGCATCTCTCCTATCCCCATCAACCTGAGA
GTCTACTCTCCTAACGTATTGAATCTGACACTCATCGATTTGCCTGGGATGACGAAGGTGGCAGTGGGCG
ACCAGCCGCCTGACATCGAGCACCAGATTCGGGACATGATAATGCAGTTTATCACCAGGGAGAGCTGTCT
AATCCTTGCCGTCACCCCAGCCAACATGGACTTGGCCAATTCGGATGCCCTCAAGGTGGCGAAAGAAGTG
GACCCTCAAGGACTGCGTACCATTGGTGTAATCACTAAACTGGATTTAATGGATGAGGGTACAGATGCCC
GGGATATCCTGGAAAACAAACTTTTACCACTTCGTAGAGGTTATATCGGTGTAGTGAACCGGAGTCAGAA
AGACATTGATGGCCGTAAGGACATTCGTGCTGCGCTGGCAGCAGAAAGGAAGTTTTTCCTGTCCCACCCT
AGTTACAGACATATGGCTGAAAGGATGGGAACGCCACACCTGCAAAAAGCCCTCAACCAGCAATTGACCA
ACCACATCCGGGACACACTTCCCGGCTTGCGGAGCAAACTCCAGTCTCAGCTTCTCTCTCTAGAAAAAGA
AGTGGAAGAGTATAAGAACTTCCGCCCAGATGACCCTACTCGAAAGACCAAGGCCCTGCTGCAGATGGTC
CAGCAATTTGGTGTGGACTTTGAGAAGTGCATTGAGGGATCCGGAGATCAGGTGGACACTGCAGAGCTGT
CTGGAGGTGCCAGGATTAACCGAATCTTTCATGAGCGCTTCCCCTTTGAGCTGGTCAAGATCGTGTTTGA
TGAAAAGGAGCTCCGGAGAGAAATTAGTCACGCCATTAAGAACGTCCATGGTGTCAGAACTGGGCTGTTC
ACTCCAGATCTGGCGTTTGAAGCCATCGTGAAAAAGCAGATCATTAAGCTGAAAGAGCCCTGTCTGAAAT
GTATCGATCTGGTTATTCAGGAGCTCATCAACACATTCAGGCAGTGCACCAACAAGTTAAGCTCGTACCC
TAGACTCCGAGAAGAGACGGAGAGGATCGTCACTACTTACGTCAGAGAGAGAGAAGGGAAGACCAAGGAC
CAGGTTCTTTTGCTGATTGACACTGAGCTGTCATACATCAACACCAACCACGAGGACTTCATTGGATTTG
CAAATGCACAGCAAAGGAATATCGTCAACAAGAAGAGGGCCATTCCCAACCAGGTGATCCGTAAAGGCTG
GTTAACCCTGAACATCAGCATCATGAAGGGAGGTTCAAAGGAGTACTGGTTCGTCCTGACTGCCGAATCG
CTGTCCTGGTACAAAGACGAGGAGGAAAAAGAGAAGAAATACATGCTTCCTCTGGATAACCTGAAGCTCA
GAGACGTGGAGAAAGGCTTCATGTCCACTAAGCACATTTTTGCAATCTTCAACACTGAGCAAAGGAATGT
GTATAAGGACTTGCGTCAGATCGAGCTGGCCTGTGACTCGCAGGAGGACATGGATAGTTGGAAAGCCTCT
TTTCTCAGAGCAGGCGTTTACCCTGAGAAAGATCAAGTGGAGTCAGAAGAGGCAGCCCCAGCCGACAGCT
TCTCCATGGACCCTCAGTTGGAAAGACAGGTCGAGACCATCCGTAACCTGGTGGACTCCTATATTGGAAT
CGTCAACAAAACCATCAGAGACCTCATGCCCAAGACTATCATGCATCTCATGATCAACAGCGCTAAAGAC
TTCATCCACTCAGAGCTGCTGGCGTACCTGTACTCGTCTGGAGATCAGAACAGTCTGATGGAGGAGTCTG
CAGACCAGGCCCAGCGCAGAGACGAGATGCTGAGGATGTACCATGCCATCAAAGAGGCACTCAGCATCAT
CGGTGACATCAGCACCAGCACCATTTCCACACCTGTGCCACCACCCGTCAACGACAGCTGGATACCTGAA
ACCAGGTGACAACTTTATTATACATAGTTGATAATTCACTGGCCGTCGTTTTACGGTACCATCGATGATG
ATCCAGACATGATAAGATACATTGATGAGTTTGGACAAACCACAACTAGAATGCAGTGAAAAAAATGCTT
TATTTGTGAAATTTGTGATGCTATTGCTTTATTTGTAACCATTATAAGCTGCAATAAACAAGTTAACAAC
AACAATTGCATTCATTTTATGTTTCAGGTTCAGGGGGAGGTGTGGGAGGTTTTTTAAAGCAAGTAAAACC
TCTACAAATGTGGTATGGCTGATTATGATCCTCTAGATCAGATCTGCGAAGATACGGCCACGGGTGCTCT
TGATCCTGTGGCTGATTTTGGACTGTGCTGCTCGCAGCTGCTGATGAATCACATACTTCCTCCATTTTCT
TCCACTGATTGACTGTTATAATTTCCCTAATTTCCAGGTCAAGGTGCTGTGCATTGTGGTAATAGATGTG
ACATGACGTCACTTCCAAAGGACCAATGAACATGTCTGACCAATTTCATATAATGTGAAAACGATTTTCA
TAGGCAGAATAAATAACATTTAAATTAAACTGGGCATCAGCGCAATTCAATTGGTTTGGTAATAGCAAGG
GAAAATAGAATGAAGTGATCTCCAAAAAATAAGTACTTTTTGACTGTAAATAAAATTGTAAGGAGTAAAA
AGTACTTTTTTTTCTAAAAAAATGTAATTAAGTAAAAGTAAAAGTATTGATTTTTAATTGTACTCAAGTA
AAGTAAAAATCCCCAAAAATAATACTTAAGTACAGTAATCAAGTAAAATTACTCAAGTACTTTACACCTC
TGGTTCTTGACCCCCTACCTTCAGCAAGCCCAGCAGATCCACTAGTTCTAGAGCGGCCGCCACCGCGGTG
GAGCTCCAGCTTTTGTTCCCTTTAGTGAGGGTTAATTGCGCGCTTGGCGTAATCATGGTCATAGCTGTTT
CCTGTGTGAAATTGTTATCCGCTCACAATTCCACACAACATACGAGCCGGAAGCATAAAGTGTAAAGCCT
GGGGTGCCTAATGAGTGAGCTAACTCACATTAATTGCGTTGCGCTCACTGCCCGCTTTCCAGTCGGGAAA
CCTGTCGTGCCAGCTGCATTAATGAATCGGCCAACGCGCGGGGAGAGGCGGTTTGCGTATTGGGCGCTCT
TCCGCTTCCTCGCTCACTGACTCGCTGCGCTCGGTCGTTCGGCTGCGGCGAGCGGTATCAGCTCACTCAA
AGGCGGTAATACGGTTATCCACAGAATCAGGGGATAACGCAGGAAAGAACATGTGAGCAAAAGGCCAGCA
AAAGGCCAGGAACCGTAAAAAGGCCGCGTTGCTGGCGTTTTTCCATAGGCTCCGCCCCCCTGACGAGCAT
CACAAAAATCGACGCTCAAGTCAGAGGTGGCGAAACCCGACAGGACTATAAAGATACCAGGCGTTTCCCC
CTGGAAGCTCCCTCGTGCGCTCTCCTGTTCCGACCCTGCCGCTTACCGGATACCTGTCCGCCTTTCTCCC
TTCGGGAAGCGTGGCGCTTTCTCATAGCTCACGCTGTAGGTATCTCAGTTCGGTGTAGGTCGTTCGCTCC
AAGCTGGGCTGTGTGCACGAACCCCCCGTTCAGCCCGACCGCTGCGCCTTATCCGGTAACTATCGTCTTG
AGTCCAACCCGGTAAGACACGACTTATCGCCACTGGCAGCAGCCACTGGTAACAGGATTAGCAGAGCGAG
GTATGTAGGCGGTGCTACAGAGTTCTTGAAGTGGTGGCCTAACTACGGCTACACTAGAAGAACAGTATTT
GGTATCTGCGCTCTGCTGAAGCCAGTTACCTTCGGAAAAAGAGTTGGTAGCTCTTGATCCGGCAAACAAA
CCACCGCTGGTAGCGGTGGTTTTTTTGTTTGCAAGCAGCAGATTACGCGCAGAAAAAAAGGATCTCAAGA
AGATCCTTTGATCTTTTCTACGGGGTCTGACGCTCAGTGGAACGAAAACTCACGTTAAGGCATTTTGGTC
ATGAGATTATCAAAAAGGATCTTCACCTAGATCCTTTTAAATTAAAAATGAAGTTTTAAATCAATCTAAA
GTATATATGAGTAAACTTGGTCTGACAGTTACCAATGCTTAATCAGTGAGGCACCTATCTCAGCGATCTG
TCTATTTCGTTCATCCATAGTTGCCTGACTCCCCGTCGTGTAGATAACTACGATACGGGAGGGCTTACCA
TCTGGCCCCAGTGCTGCAATGATACCGCGAGACCCACGCTCACCGGCTCCAGATTTATCAGCAATAAACC
AGCCAGCCGGAAGGGCCGAGCGCAGAAGTGGTCCTGCAACTTTATCCGCCTCCATCCAGTCTATTAATTG
TTGCCGGGAAGCTAGAGTAAGTAGTTCGCCAGTTAATAGTTTGCGCAACGTTGTTGCCATTGCTACAGGC
ATCGTGGTGTCACGCTCGTCGTTTGGTATGGCTTCATTCAGCTCCGGTTCCCAACGATCAAGGCGAGTTA
CATGATCCCCCATGTTGTGCAAAAAAGCGGTTAGCTCCTTCGGTCCTCCGATCGTTGTCAGAAGTAAGTT
GGCCGCAGTGTTATCACTCATGGTTATGGCAGCACTGCATAATTCTCTTACTGTCATGCCATCCGTAAGA
TGCTTTTCTGTGACTGGTGAGTACTCAACCAAGTCATTCTGAGAATAGTGTATGCGGCGACCGAGTTGCT
CTTGCCCGGCGTCAATACGGGATAATACCGCGCCACATAGCAGAACTTTAAAAGTGCTCATCATTGGAAA
ACGTTCTTCGGGGCGAAAACTCTCAAGGATCTTACCGCTGTTGAGATCCAGTTCGATGTAACCCACTCGT
GCACCCAACTGATCTTCAGCATCTTTTACTTTCACCAGCGTTTCTGGGTGAGCAAAAACAGGAAGGCAAA
ATGCCGCAAAAAAGGGAATAAGGGCGACACGGAAATGTTGAATACTCATACTCTTCCTTTTTCAATATTA
TTGAAGCATTTATCAGGGTTATTGTCTCATGAGCGGATACATATTTGAATGTATTTAGAAAAATAAACAA
ATAGGGGTTCCGCGCACATTTCCCCGAAAAGTGCCACCTAAATTGTAAGCGTTAATATTTTGTTAAAATT
CGCGTTAAATTTTTGTTAAATCAGCTCATTTTTTAACCAATAGGCCGAAATCGGCAAAATCCCTTATAAA
TCAAAAGAATAGACCGAGATAGGGT
[37 nt withheld, positions 6256-6292]
AAAGAACGTGGACTCCAACGTCAAAGG
[32 nt withheld, positions 6320-6351]
GCTGGCTAAGAACTCATCAGCCTCCCCGGTCCATCTACCCACGTACCAATGCACCAATTGGCCACAATGA
CGGCTACTACATGGTGCCATTCCTTCCTCTTTATAGGAATGGAGACTACCTCCTGTCCAACAATGCTCTT
GGATACGAGTACGCCTACCTGTTGGACCCAGGTCATTGCACAACACCAGAAATGCCCTCTGATCTGCAAA
AGACGTGAATATCTGTTCAGACACCCATATCCACTCTGTTCCACACAGGTCAGAGGTTTGTCCAGGAGTT
CTTGACAGAGGTGTAAAAAGTACTCAAAAATTTTACTCAAGTGAAAGTACAAGTACTTAGGGAAAATTTT
ACTCAATTAAAAGTAAAAGTATCTGGCTAGAATCTTACTTGAGTAAAAGTAAAAAAGTACTCCATTAAAA
TTGTACTTGAGTATTAAGGAAGTAAAAGTAAAAGCAAGAAAGAAAACTAGAGATTCTTGTTTAAGCTTTT
AATCTCAAAAAACATTAAATGAAATGCATACAAGGTTTTATCCTGCTTTAGAACTGTTTGTATTTAATTA
TCAAACTATAAGACAGACAATCTAATGCCAGTACACGCTACTCAAAGTTGTAAAACCTCAGATTTAACTT
CAGTAGAAGCTGATTCTCAAAATTGTTAGTGTCAAGCCTAGCTCTTTTGGGGCTGAAAAGCAATCCTGCA
GTGCTGAAAAGCCTCTCACAGGCAGCCGATGCGGGAAGAGGTGTATTAGTCTTGATAGAGAGGCTGCAAA
TAGCAGGAAACGTGAGCAGAGACTCCCTGGTGTCTGAAACACAGGCCAGATGGGCCCTCGAGCAGGAAAC
AGCTATGACCATGATTACGCCAAGCTATCAACTTTGTATAGAAAAGTTGGCACGCGCAGATTCCGTGTGG
GCCTGGTAATATCTTACCATTTTAAGCTATTTTAAGATTAGGGAAAAAAATTAAATAAAACTACTTTAAA
ATTACTTTCCTTAAAAAGCAACATATTTATTTAGTTTTTGTTTAACTGGCTCAAGATTGTAATATTTTAC
TTTTACATGTTTTTTTAAGTACCTAAATGTGTTCAAAAGTAAAGTATGTTATTGTTTTTTTTTTTTAATG
TTAGCTAAGCTTTAAATTGTAATATATTACTTTTAAAAGTGACTTTTTAAAAATGTAAATAAAAAAGTAA
CTATAAATGTGTAATGCATGTTATTTCTGTGGGTTTTTAATTTTCATCTCAACTGGGCTTACAATTTTAA
CATAATAAAAATCAAATCAAATCAAATCAGGCCCTTATTTGTCACATACACTCTTGTATACTGAAATAAA
CTAAATGTTGAGAAAAATTTAAATACACCAAAATAACGCATACCTTTTTTGTAATTACCTAAGTAAAACA
TTTAGTTCCTTTTTTAAGTGACTCAAGATTGTAATCTATTAATTGTAAAAGATAAAACTAGTGATCAATC
TGACGTGCTTCTATGCAGCCTGTGAGATTAATTGTGATGTTTAATTATTAAACAATTTAAATGGATCAAA
CATTTCACATGTGCTTATTGTGTCCAACAAAACCAGCAGAAGCACTTAAAAATATTGCATGACAACATGA
GTTTTTAATGTAAATTATATATACTTCCTAAACGAAGTTAATCATATTTCTAAAATAATAATGTCATTGA
AATATTTAAATAAATGATAAGCTTTAGTTGATTCAACATAAAATTGAAAGCAATAAGGACTTTTTTTTTT
TACAGCGGTGAAGCAAAAGCATGTAATAATCATATAATATAATAAATAAATAAATAAATAATGGCTCTTG
GTGCAAATATGAACACTTTAAATAAATATAGAATAAATATGATCAATAAGTCATAACGATGTGTTTTATG
TTGATTATAATTTAAACATGTTTCTAACGCAAGTTTTAAAAACTGTTTTAAAGTATTATTTTAAGTTATA
AGATCAATTTGACTCAACATTTTGTAGTGAAAATATGTTGTGTAAAATTAATATAATATACACTATAAAA
ATGCAGGGTTCCACACAATACATTAATGTTGTCCCAACACAAATCGATTAAGTTAACAAATATATGTGGA
TTGAACATAAAAAATTAAGTTGTCCCAATGAAATCTCAAGAATTGTGTTGTTTCAGCTCATTTTAAATAA
GTAGTTTTAACAAGTAAAAAATAACATATTTTTGAGTGTGTATATATATATATTACAAAATATAATAATA
TAAAATGTAAAAGATATAAACCATGCTACATATATTTAAGAGCTATTTTGCACATTACTTTTTTGCAAGC
CATTTTAGTGTTTTTTTTACAAATATATATTAGCTAAATATACAATATCTTAAATATACAATTAATCAGA
CATGCAATTAATGCATTTAACCTACATAAAAATACATGATCAACATATGTTTTATGCTGATTACAACTAA
ATCAAACGTAATGAAATTAATTTATAAAAGCGATTTAAATATGTCAATATTTTAAGTTAAAATCACTTGA
AACCTACTATAAATGAACTTAAATTAAAAAAATCTCCTTTAATTCCAATGCAACAGTGTTGTTTTTTCAG
CTGAGGACCCCCGGTGCAGATGGTTGGCCCCCGGCCCGCTATTCTAAGGAAGCCTTTCTTAATTTTAGGG
CGGCGCTGCATGCGCTCAGATCAGATTCACGGGTGGAGAGGGTTATTTTCTCTTTTTTATTTTTTCTTGC
CTGCTCATATTTGGGCCTGTGTGAACCCCAGGCTCCGCCTCGGCCCCCAGGAGCCGCTCTTATTTAAAGG
GGATCCTCGCCTTCAGTCTTCGTCCCAGTGGAAGCATCAGTCTTGTGATAACAACTTGGTGAGTCCTACA
GACCAGCGCTCGACTCTAGGCTTTAAATGCATTGATTTCTCTGGATTAGCTACCGGGAGAGTTTTAACTT
TGCTTATTAGTCTTGTGCTCGAACTGCTAGGTTTAAAGAGTGTTTTCTCTAATGCATGCATGAAGCGACA
GCTGAAAACCAGAAATAGAGCGTTTGTCCTCCTGTTAAACTCTAGCCTTTCTTTGGCATTTGTCAGTCCG
AGTCTTCAGCTGCCGGCAGGAGATTGGGTTTCAGTAACACTTGCTGAGCACAAACTACACGTGCTTTCTT
CAGATTTAATTCATTATTAATCATTCTAGATTTAAATGATGTTCTTACTCATTGCTGATTATTTTAGCCT
TGCGGAGCAGATTAAATGAGCACGTGTTTCATTAAGATTGATTTAAATATAATTAATATTTCACCACTGT
AGTTTTAAAATTGCCTTCTAAGTCATGGTTGATTTTTAATAGGTATCGGCTCTAATTAGATTACTATTTT
GGTTTTTAAATGTTATTTCTATTTCATTTGTAGGCTCGTTTTTAATGTGATTTTATTAGATTCTAGTTTT
AAAATCATCTCTTAGCCTTAATGAGCAGACTGAATGAACATGTTTCATTAAGATTAACTTCATTATAATG
AATTATTTAATCATTCTAGTGGGTTATAAATCAGCTCTATTTAAATTAATTGTCGTGTTTATTTCTATTT
AATTTTTGATTATTTTTTCAGGGTCGTTTTTATGTGATTTTTTCCCGTTTCTAATTTTAAACTAATTGTT
TGATTTTTATATGATTCGACTCTTTTTAAATGAATTGTTTTGCTTTTTTTATTGAGCATATATATATTAT
ACAATTTCAATCAACAATTGTTGTGCTTTTTAAATGTTGTTTCTATTTCATTTCTAGGGTCGATTTTATT
CGATTCTAGTTTTAAAATCGTGATTTTTAACTTCTAACCTTACTGAGCAGACTGAATGAACATGTTTCAT
CAAGATTAACTTCATTATAGTTAATTATTGAATCGTGCTAGTGGTTTATAAATCAGCTCTATTTAAATTA
ATCATCATCATTATTTCTATTTAATTTTTATTATTTCTTTAGGATTATTTTTATGTGATTTTTTTCACGT
TCTAGTTTTAAACTCAATGCTCATTACTGCTCACCCTTGCTGAGCAGTCTTTCGTTAAGATTAAATTAAT
TAATAACCATTCTAGTTTTAAAACAGTGTCTTAAGGCATAGCTGATATTTTACAAGTTTACTATTTAATA
TATCTCCTTTCTTTTTTTAGGGTCGATTTCATCTGATTTGATTAATTTTTATTATCTTCACTAAGCTTTT
TGTTCTAGGTTTTATTCTCAGTATTATTACTGTTATATTTGAACTGAATTTCTCCTCATAGTTTATTCAT
TTTATTTATTTATTTTTTGTTTATTCGCTATTTTGTATTTTAGTTTTTAATTAGAAATTTTATTAGAATC
GTTTTGAACTAGTTTTTATGCACTCTAACATTAATATTAAATCATAACTATTATTTTTATTATAATTTAT
TTGTGTTTATCTTTTTGTGTAGCTTTCATGTGTTTTTATTTTAGTTTTATTATGTTTGCATTGAATTTTT
TGGACTAGTTTATATAACGATATACAGAAAAGCCATGACAACAAATGTTTTTATAATACCTATTAAGTAT
AAGCTAATCAGATTTCCACTATTCTGTTCAAAGTTAACATTATTAGCCATTCTGATGGATCATTTGACAT
TTGTCATATGTCTTTATGAACACTGCTCTTTCAGATGCCACTTTTAAAGCTGTTTTTTACAGTAAATGAA
CGTTTATTATTATGACATTATTTCCTAAGGCCTCTAGAGTACAGCAGGATGTGGCGTGTGCATTACCGTG
TAATTATGCTGACTGTAAATGTGCATTTATAGACTGTCAGCATGTCTGACTGTGCGCTGTTGTGATTGGT
CCTGCACAGACCAAG
